>Addgene plasmid #164455 | AiP12255-pAAV-AiE0460m-minBG-SYFP2-WPRE3-BGHpA (Alias: CN2255) | addgene full sequence | sequence record 325686 | Addgene NGS Result
CCTGCAGGCAGCTGCGCGCTCGCTCGCTCACTGAGGCCGCCCGGGCGTCGGGCGACCTTTGGTCGCCCGG
CCTCAGTGAGCGAGCGAGCGCGCAGAGAGGGAGTGGCCAACTCCATCACTAGGGGTTCCTGCGGCCGCAC
GCGTTTAACTTGAGGAAATCTGCCACAAGATGTTCTCAAGTGCAAATGTCTCTTGATGCATACACGCATG
CATTTCTATTTAAGTATCCAACGAGAATTGTGGGGTTGAGGTAGGTATTTTAGCTTATAAAAAAAAAATA
CCTTATGAGCTTATTTTGGATCATATAAAAGTATGAGCACTTTTAGAACACTTTTAATAATGCAAATCAT
CTCTGCATCATCCAAATTTAATCCATGAACATTTAGTCATCGTTATCTTACATGAGTCATATCTGTGTCC
TTATTGTCTTATCTTAAATGCATTAATTAATTCGATAGAGCATCTATAAAAATGAAACGCTATTCAAAAG
CTGGCCCATGACAAGATCAGTGTGTTGGTTTCTATGCCTATAGTGGTGCAATGGAAGGAGTGCGCTGTAC
CCCACAGACTTTGTGATTGATGAGTTGTCTACTTTATTCACAATGAAGCTAAAAACAATCTAACAACCAT
CAGGGTGCTACAGCAGCACAGAAATGACTAGCTCTTTTGTGTCAAGTTATTGCCGGTTGTCTTAGTCACT
GTCCGACTGATGTGCAGAGACACCATGACTAAGGCAACGCTTATCAAAGAAAGAGTCTAGTTGAGAGCTT
GCTTGTAGTTCCAGAGGTTTGTTTAGTCTAGCATGGTGGCACACACTGTGCTAGAACAATATTGAGAGCT
ACAACCTGATCTGAAAAGCAGAGAGAGATAGAGACAGAAAGAGGCAGAGAGACACTGGCCCTGGAGCTCG
GGCTGGGCATAAAAGTCAGGGCAGAGCCATCTATTGCTTACATTTGCTTCTGGGATCCAGATCTTTCGAA
GCTAGCGCTACCGGTCGCCACCATGGTGAGCAAGGGCGAGGAGCTGTTCACCGGGGTGGTGCCCATCCTG
GTCGAGCTGGACGGCGACGTAAACGGCCACAAGTTCAGCGTGTCCGGCGAGGGCGAGGGCGATGCCACCT
ACGGCAAGCTGACCCTGAAGCTGATCTGCACCACCGGCAAGCTGCCCGTGCCCTGGCCCACCCTCGTGAC
CACCCTGGGCTACGGCGTGCAGTGCTTCGCCCGCTACCCCGACCACATGAAGCAGCACGACTTCTTCAAG
TCCGCCATGCCCGAAGGCTACGTCCAGGAGCGCACCATCTTCTTCAAGGACGACGGCAACTACAAGACCC
GCGCCGAGGTGAAGTTCGAGGGCGACACCCTGGTGAACCGCATCGAGCTGAAGGGCATCGACTTCAAGGA
GGACGGCAACATCCTGGGGCACAAGCTGGAGTACAACTACAACAGCCACAACGTCTATATCACCGCCGAC
AAGCAGAAGAACGGCATCAAGGCCAACTTCAAGATCCGCCACAACATCGAGGACGGCGGCGTGCAGCTCG
CCGACCACTACCAGCAGAACACCCCCATCGGCGACGGCCCCGTGCTGCTGCCCGACAACCACTACCTGAG
CTACCAGTCCAAGCTGAGCAAAGACCCCAACGAGAAGCGCGATCACATGGTCCTGCTGGAGTTCGTGACC
GCCGCCGGGATCACTCTCGGCATGGACGAGCTGTACAAGTAAGTCGACGGCGCGCCGCGGCCGCGAATTC
GATATCATAATCAACCTCTGGATTACAAAATTTGTGAAAGATTGACTGGTATTCTTAACTATGTTGCTCC
TTTTACGCTATGTGGATACGCTGCTTTAATGCCTTTGTATCATGCTATTGCTTCCCGTATGGCTTTCATT
TTCTCCTCCTTGTATAAATCCTGGTTAGTTCTTGCCACGGCGGAACTCATCGCCGCCTGCCTTGCCCGCT
GCTGGACAGGGGCTCGGCTGTTGGGCACTGACAATTCCGTGGCTCGAGAGATCTTCGACTGTGCCTTCTA
GTTGCCAGCCATCTGTTGTTTGCCCCTCCCCCGTGCCTTCCTTGACCCTGGAAGGTGCCACTCCCACTGT
CCTTTCCTAATAAAATGAGGAAATTGCATCGCATTGTCTGAGTAGGTGTCATTCTATTCTGGGGGGTGGG
GTGGGGCAGGACAGCAAGGGGGAGGATTGGGAAGACAATAGCAGGCATGAGATCTCACGTGCGGACCGAG
CGGCCGCAGGAACCCCTAGTGATGGAGTTGGCCACTCCCTCTCTGCGCGCTCGCTCGCTCACTGAGGCCG
GGCGACCAAAGGTCGCCCGACGCCCGGGCTTTGCCCGGGCGGCCTCAGTGAGCGAGCGAGCGCGCAGCTG
CCTGCAGGGGCGCCTGATGCGGTATTTTCTCCTTACGCATCTGTGCGGTATTTCACACCGCATA
[95 nt withheld, positions 2445-2539]
T
[46 nt withheld, positions 2541-2586]
C
[141 nt withheld, positions 2588-2728]
CCTTTGACGTTGGAGTCCACGTTCTTT
[37 nt withheld, positions 2756-2792]
ACTCTATCTCGGGCTATTCTTTTGATTTATAAGGGATTTTGCCGATTTCGGTCTATTGGTTAAAAAATGA
GCTGATTTAACAAAAATTTAACGCGAATTTTAACAAAATATTAACGTTTACAATTTTATGGTGCACTCTC
AGTACAATCTGCTCTGATGCCGCATAGTTAAGCCAGCCCCGACACCCGCCAACACCCGCTGACGCGCCCT
GACGGGCTTGTCTGCTCCCGGCATCCGCTTACAGACAAGCTGTGACCGTCTCCGGGAGCTGCATGTGTCA
GAGGTTTTCACCGTCATCACCGAAACGCGCGAGACGAAAGGGCCTCGTGATACGCCTATTTTTATAGGTT
AATGTCATGATAATAATGGTTTCTTAGACGTCAGGTGGCACTTTTCGGGGAAATGTGCGCGGAACCCCTA
TTTGTTTATTTTTCTAAATACATTCAAATATGTATCCGCTCATGAGACAATAACCCTGATAAATGCTTCA
ATAATATTGAAAAAGGAAGAGTATGAGTATTCAACATTTCCGTGTCGCCCTTATTCCCTTTTTTGCGGCA
TTTTGCCTTCCTGTTTTTGCTCACCCAGAAACGCTGGTGAAAGTAAAAGATGCTGAAGATCAGTTGGGTG
CACGAGTGGGTTACATCGAACTGGATCTCAACAGCGGTAAGATCCTTGAGAGTTTTCGCCCCGAAGAACG
TTTTCCAATGATGAGCACTTTTAAAGTTCTGCTATGTGGCGCGGTATTATCCCGTATTGACGCCGGGCAA
GAGCAACTCGGTCGCCGCATACACTATTCTCAGAATGACTTGGTTGAGTACTCACCAGTCACAGAAAAGC
ATCTTACGGATGGCATGACAGTAAGAGAATTATGCAGTGCTGCCATAACCATGAGTGATAACACTGCGGC
CAACTTACTTCTGACAACGATCGGAGGACCGAAGGAGCTAACCGCTTTTTTGCACAACATGGGGGATCAT
GTAACTCGCCTTGATCGTTGGGAACCGGAGCTGAATGAAGCCATACCAAACGACGAGCGTGACACCACGA
TGCCTGTAGCAATGGCAACAACGTTGCGCAAACTATTAACTGGCGAACTACTTACTCTAGCTTCCCGGCA
ACAATTAATAGACTGGATGGAGGCGGATAAAGTTGCAGGACCACTTCTGCGCTCGGCCCTTCCGGCTGGC
TGGTTTATTGCTGATAAATCTGGAGCCGGTGAGCGTGGGTCTCGCGGTATCATTGCAGCACTGGGGCCAG
ATGGTAAGCCCTCCCGTATCGTAGTTATCTACACGACGGGGAGTCAGGCAACTATGGATGAACGAAATAG
ACAGATCGCTGAGATAGGTGCCTCACTGATTAAGCATTGGTAACTGTCAGACCAAGTTTACTCATATATA
CTTTAGATTGATTTAAAACTTCATTTTTAATTTAAAAGGATCTAGGTGAAGATCCTTTTTGATAATCTCA
TGACCAAAATCCCTTAACGTGAGTTTTCGTTCCACTGAGCGTCAGACCCCGTAGAAAAGATCAAAGGATC
TTCTTGAGATCCTTTTTTTCTGCGCGTAATCTGCTGCTTGCAAACAAAAAAACCACCGCTACCAGCGGTG
GTTTGTTTGCCGGATCAAGAGCTACCAACTCTTTTTCCGAAGGTAACTGGCTTCAGCAGAGCGCAGATAC
CAAATACTGTTCTTCTAGTGTAGCCGTAGTTAGGCCACCACTTCAAGAACTCTGTAGCACCGCCTACATA
CCTCGCTCTGCTAATCCTGTTACCAGTGGCTGCTGCCAGTGGCGATAAGTCGTGTCTTACCGGGTTGGAC
TCAAGACGATAGTTACCGGATAAGGCGCAGCGGTCGGGCTGAACGGGGGGTTCGTGCACACAGCCCAGCT
TGGAGCGAACGACCTACACCGAACTGAGATACCTACAGCGTGAGCTATGAGAAAGCGCCACGCTTCCCGA
AGGGAGAAAGGCGGACAGGTATCCGGTAAGCGGCAGGGTCGGAACAGGAGAGCGCACGAGGGAGCTTCCA
GGGGGAAACGCCTGGTATCTTTATAGTCCTGTCGGGTTTCGCCACCTCTGACTTGAGCGTCGATTTTTGT
GATGCTCGTCAGGGGGGCGGAGCCTATGGAAAAACGCCAGCAACGCGGCCTTTTTACGGTTCCTGGCCTT
TTGCTGGCCTTTTGCTCACATGT
Features (pLannotate 1.2.2; 14 found; start..end, strand, type, name):
     12..39      +  repeat_region  AAV2 ITR (fragment): inverted terminal repeat of adeno-associated virus serotype 2 inverted
     68..95      +  repeat_region  AAV2 ITR (fragment): inverted terminal repeat of adeno-associated virus serotype 2 inverted
   1003..1719    +  CDS            SYFP2: SYFP2 is a basic (constitutively fluorescent) yellow fluorescent protein published in 2006, derived from Aequorea victoria. It is reported to be a very rapidly-maturing monomer with moderate acid sensitivity.
   1759..1916    +  misc_feature   WPRE (fragment): woodchuck hepatitis virus posttranscriptional regulatory element
   1922..2002    +  misc_feature   WPRE (fragment): woodchuck hepatitis virus posttranscriptional regulatory element
   2019..2130    +  polyA_signal   bGH poly(A) signal: bovine growth hormone polyadenylation signal
   2248..2388    +  repeat_region  AAV2 ITR: inverted terminal repeat of adeno-associated virus serotype 2 inverted
   2393..2444    -  misc_feature   bom (fragment): basis of mobility region from pBR322
   2463..2918    +  rep_origin     f1 ori (sequence partly withheld): f1 bacteriophage origin of replication; arrow indicates direction of (+) strand synthesis
   2919..2968    -  misc_feature   bom (fragment): basis of mobility region from pBR322
   3070..3105    -  CDS            rop (fragment): Rop protein, which maintains plasmids at low copy number; rop
   3200..3304    +  promoter       AmpR promoter: bla
   3305..4165    +  CDS            AmpR: β-lactamase; bla; confers resistance to ampicillin, carbenicillin, and related antibiotics
   4336..4924    +  rep_origin     ori: high-copy-number ColE1/pMB1/pBR322/pUC origin of replication
