[The description below was written by a language model from this plasmid's Addgene catalogue record and pLannotate feature annotations shown in this document.]
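Description:
AiP12255-pAAV-AiE0460m-minBG-SYFP2-WPRE3-BGHpA (alias CN2255) is a recombinant AAV transfer plasmid of about 5 kb, built to package an enhancer-driven fluorescent reporter for delivery to brain tissue. It is maintained in bacteria through a high-copy ColE1/pUC-type origin and selected with ampicillin via the bla gene and its promoter. An f1 phage origin is also present, along with small remnants of pBR322 bom and rop sequences. The recorded host is a recombination-reduced strain, a common choice for preserving the repeat-rich AAV termini.

The viral genome is bounded by AAV2 inverted terminal repeats, which supply the cis signals for replication and encapsidation. The annotation detects the right-hand ITR in full, while the left-hand one appears only as short fragments, which may reflect the difficulty of sequencing or annotating these hairpin regions. Between the ITRs, the AiE0460m enhancer (also called eHGT_460m) sits upstream of a minimal beta-globin promoter. Neither element is called in the automated feature table, but both presumably occupy the unannotated stretch preceding the reporter. The minimal promoter has little activity on its own, so expression depends on the enhancer, which was designed to direct transgene expression in layer 5 extratelencephalic (L5_ET) cortical neurons. The payload is SYFP2, a rapidly maturing monomeric yellow fluorescent protein, followed by WPRE3, a shortened woodchuck post-transcriptional regulatory element that is annotated as two WPRE fragments, and a bovine growth hormone polyadenylation signal. The compact WPRE3 supports transcript expression while conserving packaging capacity. The construct is used to make AAV for labelling this neuronal subclass with a fluorescent marker.
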