Addgene plasmid #164455: AiP12255-pAAV-AiE0460m-minBG-SYFP2-WPRE3-BGHpA (Alias: CN2255)
Purpose: AiE0460m is an enhancer sequence designed to drive AAV-mediated transgene expression in L5_ET cortical neurons
Depositing lab: Allen Institute for Brain Science & Jonathan Ting. Depositing organization: Allen Institute. Publication: Enhancer viruses for combinatorial cell-subclass-specific labeling. Graybuck LT, Daigle TL, Sedeno-Cortes AE, Walker M, Kalmbach B, Lenz GH, Morin E, Nguyen TN, Garren E, Bendrick JL, Kim TK, Zhou T, Mortrud M, Yao S, Siverts LA, Larsen R, Gore BB, Szelenyi ER, Trader C, Balaram P, van Velthoven CTJ, Chiang M, Mich JK, Dee N, Goldy J, Cetin AH, Smith K, Way SW, Esposito L, Yao Z, Gradinaru V, Sunkin SM, Lein E, Levi BP, Ting JT, Zeng H, Tasic B. Neuron. 2021 Mar 23. pii: S0896-6273(21)00159-8. doi: 10.1016/j.neuron.2021.03.011. PubMed 33789083.
Backbone
  Vector backbone: rAAV-eHGT_460m-minBglobin-SYFP2-WPRE3-BGHpA
  Backbone manufacturer: Allen Institute for Brain Science
  Vector type: AAV
Growth in bacteria
  Bacterial resistance: Ampicillin, 100 μg/mL
  Growth temperature: 37°C
  Growth strain: NEB Stable
  Copy number: High Copy
Gene/Insert
  Gene/Insert name: SYFP2
  Species: Synthetic
  Insert size (bp): 720
  Promoter: minBetaGlobin
  Cloning method: Ligation Independent Cloning
  Sequencing primers: 5′ AGCGCACGAGGGAGCTT; 3′ ACGTCGCCGTCCAGCTC
Terms and licenses: Academic/Nonprofit Terms; Industry Terms: Not Available to Industry
Depositor comments: Funded by BRAIN initiative.
How to cite: AiP12255-pAAV-AiE0460m-minBG-SYFP2-WPRE3-BGHpA (Alias: CN2255) was a gift from Allen Institute for Brain Science & Jonathan Ting (Addgene plasmid # 164455 ; http://n2t.net/addgene:164455 ; RRID:Addgene_164455)
